Addgene plasmid #157689: pcDNA5-FRT-TO-FH-Nsp7
Purpose: mammalian expression of N-terminally Flag-His8 tagged SARS-CoV-2 Nsp7 under control of a tetracycline-inducible promoter
Depositing lab: David Tollervey. Publication: Integrative vectors for regulated expression of SARS-CoV-2 proteins implicated in RNA metabolism. Bresson S, Robertson N, Sani E, Turowski TW, Shchepachev V, Kompauerova M, Spanos C, Helwak A, Tollervey D. Wellcome Open Res. 2020 Nov 3;5:261. doi: 10.12688/wellcomeopenres.16322.1. eCollection 2020. PubMed 33313418.
Backbone
  Vector backbone: pcDNA5-FRT-TO
  Backbone manufacturer: Thermo Fisher
  Vector type: Mammalian Expression
  Selectable markers: Hygromycin
Growth in bacteria
  Bacterial resistance: Ampicillin, 100 μg/mL
  Growth temperature: 37°C
  Growth strain: DH5alpha
  Copy number: High Copy
Gene/Insert
  Gene/Insert name: FH-Nsp7
  Species: SARS-CoV-2
  Mutation: codon optimized
  Entrez Gene: ORF1ab (a.k.a. GU280_gp01)
  Tag / fusion protein: Flag-His8 (N terminal on backbone)
  Cloning method: Restriction Enzyme; 5′ cloning site Unknown (unknown if destroyed); 3′ cloning site Unknown (unknown if destroyed)
Resource information
  A portion of this plasmid was derived from a plasmid made by: IDT
Terms and licenses: Academic/Nonprofit Terms; Industry Terms
How to cite: pcDNA5-FRT-TO-FH-Nsp7 was a gift from David Tollervey (Addgene plasmid # 157689 ; http://n2t.net/addgene:157689 ; RRID:Addgene_157689)
