[The description below was written by a language model from this plasmid's Addgene catalogue record and pLannotate feature annotations shown in this document.]
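Description:
pcDNA5-FRT-TO-FH-Nsp7 is a mammalian expression plasmid built on the commercial pcDNA5-FRT-TO backbone, designed for tetracycline-regulated expression of SARS-CoV-2 Nsp7, a mature product of the ORF1ab polyprotein. The sequenced record is 5,427 nt. In bacteria the plasmid is maintained at high copy through a ColE1/pUC-type origin and selected with ampicillin via the β-lactamase gene and its own promoter. Short fragments annotated as f1 ori, lac promoter/operator, lacI and bom appear to be backbone remnants.

The expression cassette consists of the CMV immediate-early enhancer and promoter followed by short matches to tet operator-containing promoters, consistent with a CMV promoter carrying tet operators. Such a promoter is repressed in cells that express the Tet repressor and switched on by adding tetracycline or doxycycline. The codon-optimized Nsp7 coding sequence with its N-terminal Flag-His8 tandem tag is not annotated by the automated feature table, but it presumably occupies the unannotated gap between the promoter region and the bGH polyadenylation signal. The cloning sites used are not recorded. Downstream lies an FRT site directly preceding a hygromycin resistance gene with an SV40 poly(A) signal. In this backbone design, Flp-mediated recombination into a genomic FRT site in a suitable host line places the hygromycin gene under a resident promoter, so that hygromycin selects single-copy, site-specific integrants.

The construct belongs to a set of integrative vectors for regulated expression of SARS-CoV-2 proteins implicated in RNA metabolism. The dual tag lends itself to detection and tandem affinity purification of Nsp7 and its bound partners.
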