Features (pLannotate 1.2.2; 20 found; start..end, strand, type, name):
     63..442     +  enhancer       CMV enhancer: human cytomegalovirus immediate early enhancer
    443..646     +  promoter       CMV promoter: human cytomegalovirus (CMV) immediate early promoter
    648..667     +  promoter       PLtetO-1 promoter (fragment): modified phage lambda PL promoter with tet operator sites (Lutz and Bujard, 1997)
    669..688     +  promoter       PLtetO-1 promoter (fragment): modified phage lambda PL promoter with tet operator sites (Lutz and Bujard, 1997)
    696..729     +  promoter       TRE3GV promoter (fragment): 3rd-generation Tet-responsive promoter that can be activated by binding of Tet-On® 3G, optimized for retroviral and lentiviral vectors
   1213..1437    +  polyA_signal   bGH poly(A) signal: bovine growth hormone polyadenylation signal
   1441..1462    +  promoter       SV40 promoter (fragment): SV40 enhancer and early promoter
   1483..1716    +  rep_origin     f1 ori (fragment) (sequence partly withheld): f1 bacteriophage origin of replication; arrow indicates direction of (+) strand synthesis
   1721..1768    +  protein_bind   FRT: FLP-mediated recombination occurs in the 8-bp core sequence TCTAGAAA (Turan and Bode, 2011). FLP recombinase from the Saccharomyces cerevisiae 2μ plasmid
   1776..2798    +  CDS            HygR: aminoglycoside phosphotransferase from E. coli; aph(4)-Ia; confers resistance to hygromycin
   2808..2933    +  CDS            ble (fragment): BLE_KLEPN - Experimental evidence at protein level: Swiss-Prot protein existence level 1. Binding protein with a strong affinity to the bleomycin family of antibiotics. Binds to CL990; an antimitotic-antibiotic compound. From Klebsiella pneumoniae.
   2928..3049    +  polyA_signal   SV40 poly(A) signal: SV40 polyadenylation signal
   3122..3138    -  protein_bind   lac operator: The lac repressor binds to the lac operator to inhibit transcription in E. coli. This inhibition can be relieved by adding lactose or isopropyl-β-D-thiogalactopyranoside (IPTG). lac repressor encoded by lacI
   3146..3176    -  promoter       lac promoter: promoter for the E. coli lac operon
   3191..3212    -  protein_bind   CAP binding site: CAP binding activates transcription in the presence of cAMP. E. coli catabolite activator protein
   3225..3317    -  CDS            lacI (fragment): lac repressor; lacI; The lac repressor binds to the lac operator to inhibit transcription in E. coli. This inhibition can be relieved by adding lactose or isopropyl-β-D-thiogalactopyranoside (IPTG).
   3500..4088    -  rep_origin     ori: high-copy-number ColE1/pMB1/pBR322/pUC origin of replication
   4259..5119    -  CDS            AmpR: β-lactamase; bla; confers resistance to ampicillin, carbenicillin, and related antibiotics
   5120..5224    -  promoter       AmpR promoter: bla
   5283..5335    -  misc_feature   bom (fragment): basis of mobility region from pBR322
>Addgene plasmid #157689 | pcDNA5-FRT-TO-FH-Nsp7 | addgene full sequence | sequence record 307827 | Addgene NGS Result
GAATCTGCTTAGGGTTAGGCGTTTTGCGCTGCTTCGCGATGTACGGGCCAGATATACGCGTTGACATTGA
TTATTGACTAGTTATTAATAGTAATCAATTACGGGGTCATTAGTTCATAGCCCATATATGGAGTTCCGCG
TTACATAACTTACGGTAAATGGCCCGCCTGGCTGACCGCCCAACGACCCCCGCCCATTGACGTCAATAAT
GACGTATGTTCCCATAGTAACGCCAATAGGGACTTTCCATTGACGTCAATGGGTGGAGTATTTACGGTAA
ACTGCCCACTTGGCAGTACATCAAGTGTATCATATGCCAAGTACGCCCCCTATTGACGTCAATGACGGTA
AATGGCCCGCCTGGCATTATGCCCAGTACATGACCTTATGGGACTTTCCTACTTGGCAGTACATCTACGT
ATTAGTCATCGCTATTACCATGGTGATGCGGTTTTGGCAGTACATCAATGGGCGTGGATAGCGGTTTGAC
TCACGGGGATTTCCAAGTCTCCACCCCATTGACGTCAATGGGAGTTTGTTTTGGCACCAAAATCAACGGG
ACTTTCCAAAATGTCGTAACAACTCCGCCCCATTGACGCAAATGGGCGGTAGGCGTGTACGGTGGGAGGT
CTATATAAGCAGAGCTCTCCCTATCAGTGATAGAGATCTCCCTATCAGTGATAGAGATCGTCGACGAGCT
CGTTTAGTGAACCGTCAGATCGCCTGGAGACGCCATCCACGCTGTTTTGACCTCCATAGAAGACACCGGG
ACCGATCCAGCCTCCGGACTCTAGCGTTTAAACTTAAGCTTGAGATGGACTATAAAGATGACGATGACAA
GGCCGCAGCCGCACATCACCACCATCATCACCATCACGGATCCGGGATGTCTAAGATGAGTGATGTGAAA
TGTACGTCCGTGGTGTTGCTTTCTGTCCTGCAACAGCTTAGAGTTGAATCTAGCAGTAAGCTCTGGGCAC
AATGCGTGCAACTCCACAATGATATTCTGTTGGCGAAAGATACTACTGAAGCCTTCGAGAAGATGGTATC
CTTGTTGTCTGTCCTTTTGAGCATGCAAGGCGCGGTTGACATCAACAAGTTGTGTGAGGAGATGCTGGAT
AACCGAGCTACACTGCAAGCCTAGGAGATATCCAGCACAGTGGCGGCCGCTCGAGTCTAGAGGGCCCGTT
TAAACCCGCTGATCAGCCTCGACTGTGCCTTCTAGTTGCCAGCCATCTGTTGTTTGCCCCTCCCCCGTGC
CTTCCTTGACCCTGGAAGGTGCCACTCCCACTGTCCTTTCCTAATAAAATGAGGAAATTGCATCGCATTG
TCTGAGTAGGTGTCATTCTATTCTGGGGGGTGGGGTGGGGCAGGACAGCAAGGGGGAGGATTGGGAAGAC
AATAGCAGGCATGCTGGGGATGCGGTGGGCTCTATGGCTTCTGAGGCGGAAAGAACCAGCTGGGGCTCTA
GGGGGTATCCCC
[124 nt withheld, positions 1483-1606]
C
[91 nt withheld, positions 1608-1698]
AGGGTGATGGTTCACGTACCTAGAAGTTCCTATTCCGAAGTTCCTATTCTCTAGAAAGTATAGGAACTTC
CTTGGCCAAAAAGCCTGAACTCACCGCGACGTCTGTCGAGAAGTTTCTGATCGAAAAGTTCGACAGCGTC
TCCGACCTGATGCAGCTCTCGGAGGGCGAAGAATCTCGTGCTTTCAGCTTCGATGTAGGAGGGCGTGGAT
ATGTCCTGCGGGTAAATAGCTGCGCCGATGGTTTCTACAAAGATCGTTATGTTTATCGGCACTTTGCATC
GGCCGCGCTCCCGATTCCGGAAGTGCTTGACATTGGGGAATTCAGCGAGAGCCTGACCTATTGCATCTCC
CGCCGTGCACAGGGTGTCACGTTGCAAGACCTGCCTGAAACCGAACTGCCCGCTGTTCTGCAGCCGGTCG
CGGAGGCCATGGATGCGATCGCTGCGGCCGATCTTAGCCAGACGAGCGGGTTCGGCCCATTCGGACCGCA
AGGAATCGGTCAATACACTACATGGCGTGATTTCATATGCGCGATTGCTGATCCCCATGTGTATCACTGG
CAAACTGTGATGGACGACACCGTCAGTGCGTCCGTCGCGCAGGCTCTCGATGAGCTGATGCTTTGGGCCG
AGGACTGCCCCGAAGTCCGGCACCTCGTGCACGCGGATTTCGGCTCCAACAATGTCCTGACGGACAATGG
CCGCATAACAGCGGTCATTGACTGGAGCGAGGCGATGTTCGGGGATTCCCAATACGAGGTCGCCAACATC
TTCTTCTGGAGGCCGTGGTTGGCTTGTATGGAGCAGCAGACGCGCTACTTCGAGCGGAGGCATCCGGAGC
TTGCAGGATCGCCGCGGCTCCGGGCGTATATGCTCCGCATTGGTCTTGACCAACTCTATCAGAGCTTGGT
TGACGGCAATTTCGATGATGCAGCTTGGGCGCAGGGTCGATGCGACGCAATCGTCCGATCCGGAGCCGGG
ACTGTCGGGCGTACACAAATCGCCCGCAGAAGCGCGGCCGTCTGGACCGATGGCTGTGTAGAAGTACTCG
CCGATAGTGGAAACCGACGCCCCAGCACTCGTCCGAGGGCAAAGGAATAGCACGTACTACGAGATTTCGA
TTCCACCGCCGCCTTCTATGAAAGGTTGGGCTTCGGAATCGTTTTCCGGGACGCCGGCTGGATGATCCTC
CAGCGCGGGGATCTCATGCTGGAGTTCTTCGCCCACCCCAACTTGTTTATTGCAGCTTATAATGGTTACA
AATAAAGCAATAGCATCACAAATTTCACAAATAAAGCATTTTTTTCACTGCATTCTAGTTGTGGTTTGTC
CAAACTCATCAATGTATCTTATCATGTCTGTATACCGTCGACCTCTAGCTAGAGCTTGGCGTAATCATGG
TCATAGCTGTTTCCTGTGTGAAATTGTTATCCGCTCACAATTCCACACAACATACGAGCCGGAAGCATAA
AGTGTAAAGCCTGGGGTGCCTAATGAGTGAGCTAACTCACATTAATTGCGTTGCGCTCACTGCCCGCTTT
CCAGTCGGGAAACCTGTCGTGCCAGCTGCATTAATGAATCGGCCAACGCGCGGGGAGAGGCGGTTTGCGT
ATTGGGCGCTCTTCCGCTTCCTCGCTCACTGACTCGCTGCGCTCGGTCGTTCGGCTGCGGCGAGCGGTAT
CAGCTCACTCAAAGGCGGTAATACGGTTATCCACAGAATCAGGGGATAACGCAGGAAAGAACATGTGAGC
AAAAGGCCAGCAAAAGGCCAGGAACCGTAAAAAGGCCGCGTTGCTGGCGTTTTTCCATAGGCTCCGCCCC
CCTGACGAGCATCACAAAAATCGACGCTCAAGTCAGAGGTGGCGAAACCCGACAGGACTATAAAGATACC
AGGCGTTTCCCCCTGGAAGCTCCCTCGTGCGCTCTCCTGTTCCGACCCTGCCGCTTACCGGATACCTGTC
CGCCTTTCTCCCTTCGGGAAGCGTGGCGCTTTCTCATAGCTCACGCTGTAGGTATCTCAGTTCGGTGTAG
GTCGTTCGCTCCAAGCTGGGCTGTGTGCACGAACCCCCCGTTCAGCCCGACCGCTGCGCCTTATCCGGTA
ACTATCGTCTTGAGTCCAACCCGGTAAGACACGACTTATCGCCACTGGCAGCAGCCACTGGTAACAGGAT
TAGCAGAGCGAGGTATGTAGGCGGTGCTACAGAGTTCTTGAAGTGGTGGCCTAACTACGGCTACACTAGA
AGAACAGTATTTGGTATCTGCGCTCTGCTGAAGCCAGTTACCTTCGGAAAAAGAGTTGGTAGCTCTTGAT
CCGGCAAACAAACCACCGCTGGTAGCGGTGGTTTTTTTGTTTGCAAGCAGCAGATTACGCGCAGAAAAAA
AGGATCTCAAGAAGATCCTTTGATCTTTTCTACGGGGTCTGACGCTCAGTGGAACGAAAACTCACGTTAA
GGGATTTTGGTCATGAGATTATCAAAAAGGATCTTCACCTAGATCCTTTTAAATTAAAAATGAAGTTTTA
AATCAATCTAAAGTATATATGAGTAAACTTGGTCTGACAGTTACCAATGCTTAATCAGTGAGGCACCTAT
CTCAGCGATCTGTCTATTTCGTTCATCCATAGTTGCCTGACTCCCCGTCGTGTAGATAACTACGATACGG
GAGGGCTTACCATCTGGCCCCAGTGCTGCAATGATACCGCGAGACCCACGCTCACCGGCTCCAGATTTAT
CAGCAATAAACCAGCCAGCCGGAAGGGCCGAGCGCAGAAGTGGTCCTGCAACTTTATCCGCCTCCATCCA
GTCTATTAATTGTTGCCGGGAAGCTAGAGTAAGTAGTTCGCCAGTTAATAGTTTGCGCAACGTTGTTGCC
ATTGCTACAGGCATCGTGGTGTCACGCTCGTCGTTTGGTATGGCTTCATTCAGCTCCGGTTCCCAACGAT
CAAGGCGAGTTACATGATCCCCCATGTTGTGCAAAAAAGCGGTTAGCTCCTTCGGTCCTCCGATCGTTGT
CAGAAGTAAGTTGGCCGCAGTGTTATCACTCATGGTTATGGCAGCACTGCATAATTCTCTTACTGTCATG
CCATCCGTAAGATGCTTTTCTGTGACTGGTGAGTACTCAACCAAGTCATTCTGAGAATAGTGTATGCGGC
GACCGAGTTGCTCTTGCCCGGCGTCAATACGGGATAATACCGCGCCACATAGCAGAACTTTAAAAGTGCT
CATCATTGGAAAACGTTCTTCGGGGCGAAAACTCTCAAGGATCTTACCGCTGTTGAGATCCAGTTCGATG
TAACCCACTCGTGCACCCAACTGATCTTCAGCATCTTTTACTTTCACCAGCGTTTCTGGGTGAGCAAAAA
CAGGAAGGCAAAATGCCGCAAAAAAGGGAATAAGGGCGACACGGAAATGTTGAATACTCATACTCTTCCT
TTTTCAATATTATTGAAGCATTTATCAGGGTTATTGTCTCATGAGCGGATACATATTTGAATGTATTTAG
AAAAATAAACAAATAGGGGTTCCGCGCACATTTCCCCGAAAAGTGCCACCTGACGTCGACGGATCGGGAG
ATCTCCCGATCCCCTATGGTGCACTCTCAGTACAATCTGCTCTGATGCCGCATAGTTAAGCCAGTATCTG
CTCCCTGCTTGTGTGTTGGAGGTCGCTGAGTAGTGCGCGAGCAAAATTTAAGCTACAACAAGGCAAGGCT
TGACCGACAATTGCATGAA
